>Addgene plasmid #195686 | pBEL2576 | addgene full sequence | sequence record 383003 | Addgene NGS Result
CAGTACAATCTGCTCTGATGCCGCATAGTTAAGCCAGTATACACTCCGCTATCGCTACGTGACTGGGTCA
TGGCTGCGCCCCGACACCCGCCAACACCCGCTGACGCGCCCTGACGGGCTTGTCTGCTCCCGGCATCCGC
TTACAGACAAGCTGTGACCGTCTCCGGGAGCTGCATGTGTCAGAGGTTTTCACCGTCATCACCGAAACGC
GCGAGGCAGCTGCGGTAAAGCTCATCAGCGTGGTCGTGAAGCGATTCACAGATGTCTGCCTGTTCATCCG
CGTCCAGCTCGTTGAGTTTCTCCAGAAGCGTTAATGTCTGGCTTCTGATAAAGCGGGCCATGTTAAGGGC
GGTTTTTTCCTGTTTGGTCACTGATGCCTCCGTGTAAGGGGGATTTCTGTTCATGGGGGTAATGATACCG
ATGAAACGAGAGAGGATGCTCACGATACGGGTTACTGATGATGAACATGCCCGGTTACTGGAACGTTGTG
AGGGTAAACAACTGGCGGTATGGATGCGGCGGGACCAGAGAAAAATCACTCAGGGTCAATGCCAGCGCTT
CGTTAATACAGATGTAGGTGTTCCACAGGGTAGCCAGCAGCATCCTGCGATGCAGATCCGGAACATAATG
GTGCAGGGCGCTGACTTCCGCGTTTCCAGACTTTACGAAACACGGAAACCGAAGACCATTCATGTTGTTG
CTCAGGTCGCAGACGTTTTGCAGCAGCAGTCGCTTCACGTTCGCTCGCGTATCGGTGATTCATTCTGCTA
ACCAGTAAGGCAACCCCGCCAGCCTAGCCGGGTCCTCAACGACAGGAGCACGATCATGCGCACCCGTGGG
GCCGCCATGCCGGCGATAATGGCCTGCTTCTCGCCGAAACGTTTGGTGGCGGGACCAGTGACGAAGGCTT
GAGCGAGGGCGTGCAAGATTCCGAATACCGCAAGCGACAGGCCGATCATCGTCGCGCTCCAGCGAAAGCG
GTCCTCGCCGAAAATGACCCAGAGCGCTGCCGGCACCTGTCCTACGAGTTGCATGATAAAGAAGACAGTC
ATAAGTGCGGCGACGATAGTCATGCCCCGCGCCCACCGGAAGGAGCTGACTGGGTTGAAGGCTCTCAAGG
GCATCGGTCGAGATCCCGGTGCCTAATGAGTGAGCTAACTTACATTAATTGCGTTGCGCTCACTGCCCGC
TTTCCAGTCGGGAAACCTGTCGTGCCAGCTGCATTAATGAATCGGCCAACGCGCGGGGAGAGGCGGTTTG
CGTATTGGGCGCCAGGGTGGTTTTTCTTTTCACCAGTGAGACGGGCAACAGCTGATTGCCCTTCACCGCC
TGGCCCTGAGAGAGTTGCAGCAAGCGGTCCACGCTGGTTTGCCCCAGCAGGCGAAAATCCTGTTTGATGG
TGGTTAACGGCGGGATATAACATGAGCTGTCTTCGGTATCGTCGTATCCCACTACCGAGATATCCGCACC
AACGCGCAGCCCGGACTCGGTAATGGCGCGCATTGCGCCCAGCGCCATCTGATCGTTGGCAACCAGCATC
GCAGTGGGAACGATGCCCTCATTCAGCATTTGCATGGTTTGTTGAAAACCGGACATGGCACTCCAGTCGC
CTTCCCGTTCCGCTATCGGCTGAATTTGATTGCGAGTGAGATATTTATGCCAGCCAGCCAGACGCAGACG
CGCCGAGACAGAACTTAATGGGCCCGCTAACAGCGCGATTTGCTGGTGACCCAATGCGACCAGATGCTCC
ACGCCCAGTCGCGTACCGTCTTCATGGGAGAAAATAATACTGTTGATGGGTGTCTGGTCAGAGACATCAA
GAAATAACGCCGGAACATTAGTGCAGGCAGCTTCCACAGCAATGGCATCCTGGTCATCCAGCGGATAGTT
AATGATCAGCCCACTGACGCGTTGCGCGAGAAGATTGTGCACCGCCGCTTTACAGGCTTCGACGCCGCTT
CGTTCTACCATCGACACCACCACGCTGGCACCCAGTTGATCGGCGCGAGATTTAATCGCCGCGACAATTT
GCGACGGCGCGTGCAGGGCCAGACTGGAGGTGGCAACGCCAATCAGCAACGACTGTTTGCCCGCCAGTTG
TTGTGCCACGCGGTTGGGAATGTAATTCAGCTCCGCCATCGCCGCTTCCACTTTTTCCCGCGTTTTCGCA
GAAACGTGGCTGGCCTGGTTCACCACGCGGGAAACGGTCTGATAAGAGACACCGGCATACTCTGCGACAT
CGTATAACGTTACTGGTTTCACATTCACCACCCTGAATTGACTCTCTTCCGGGCGCTATCATGCCATACC
GCGAAAGGTTTTGCGCCATTCGATGGTGTCCGGGATCTCGACGCTCTCCCTTATGCGACTCCTGCATTAG
GAAGCAGCCCAGTAGTAGGTTGAGGCCGTTGAGCACCGCCGCCGCAAGGAATGGTGCATGCAAGGAGATG
GCGCCCAACAGTCCCCCGGCCACGGGGCCTGCCACCATACCCACGCCGAAACAAGCGCTCATGAGCCCGA
AGTGGCGAGCCCGATCTTCCCCATCGGTGATGTCGGCGATATAGGCGCCAGCAACCGCACCTGTGGCGCC
GGTGATGCCGGCCACGATGCGTCCGGCGTAGAGGATCGAGATCTCGATCCCGCGAAATTAATACGACTCA
CTATAGGGGAATTGTGAGCGGATAACAATTCCCCTCTAGAAATAATTTTGTTTAACTTTGGCCCAGGAGA
TATACATATGCATCACCACCATCACCATGAAAATCTGTATTTTCAGGCAGACCAGACCAATCCGTATAAG
CTGATGGACGAGGCGGCGCAGAAAACGTTCGATCGCCTGAAGAATGAGCAACCGCAAATTCGGGCCAACC
CGGATTATCTGCGTACCATTGTTGATCAGGAACTGCTGCCATACGTACAGGTGAAATACGCCGGTGCGCT
GGTGCTGGGCCAGTATTACAAGAGTGCGACCCCTGCTCAACGTGAAGCCTACTTTGCCGCTTTCCGTGAG
TACCTGAAGCAGGCTTACGGTCAGGCGCTGGCGATGTATCACGGTCAAACCTATCAGATTGCGCCAGAAC
AGCCGCTGGGCGATAAAACCATTGTGCCTATTCGCGTTACCATTATTGACCCGAATGGCCGTCCGCCGGT
GCGTCTGGACTTCCAGTGGCGTAAAAACTCCCAGACGGGCAATTGGCAGGCTCGCGACATGATTGCTGAA
GGCGTCAGTATGATCACCACCAAACAAAACGAGTGGGGAACGCTGCTGCGTACCAAAGGTATCGACGGCC
TGACTGCGCAACTGAAATCGATTTCTCAACAGAAAATCACTCTGGAAGAGAAAAAATAAGAGAGACCGGC
CGGCCGATCCGGCTGCTAACAAAGCCCGAAAGGAAGCTGAGTTGGCTGCTGCCACCGCTGAGCAATAACT
AGCATAACCCCTTGGGGCCTCTAAACGGGTCTTGAGGGGTTTTTTGCTGAAAGGAGGAACTATATCCGGA
TTGGCGAATGGG
[124 nt withheld, positions 3513-3636]
C
[91 nt withheld, positions 3638-3728]
A
[49 nt withheld, positions 3730-3778]
CCTTTGACGTTGGAGTCCACGTTCTTT
[37 nt withheld, positions 3806-3842]
ACCCTATCTCGGTCTATTCTTTTGATTTATAAGGGATTTTGCCGATTTCGGCCTATTGGTTAAAAAATGA
GCTGATTTAACAAAAATTTAACGCGAATTTTAACAAAATATTAACGCTTACAATTTAGGTGGCACTTTTC
GGGGAACGACGACCTGCAGCCAAGCTAGCTTGGCTGGACGTAAACTCCTCTTCAGACCTAATAACTTCGT
ATAGCATACATTATACGAAGTTATATTAAGGGTTATTGAATATGATCGGAATTGGGCTGCAGGAATTCGA
TAGCTTGGCTGCAGGTCGACCTCGAGGATGTGCGCGGAACCCCTATTTGTTTATTTTTCTAAATACATTC
AAATATGTATCCGCTCATGAGACAATAACCCTGATAAATGCTTCAATAATATTGAAAAAGGAAGAGTATG
AGTATTCAACATTTCCGTGTCGCCCTTATTCCCTTTTTTGCGGCATTTTGCCTTCCTGTTTTTGCTCACC
CAGAAACGCTGGTGAAAGTAAAAGATGCTGAAGATCAGTTGGGTGCACGAGTGGGTTACATCGAACTGGA
TCTCAACAGCGGTAAGATCCTTGAGAGTTTTCGCCCCGAAGAACGTTTTCCAATGATGAGCACTTTTAAA
GTTCTGCTATGTGGCGCGGTATTATCCCGTATTGACGCCGGGCAAGAGCAACTCGGTCGCCGCATACACT
ATTCTCAGAATGACTTGGTTGAGTACTCACCAGTCACAGAAAAGCATCTTACGGATGGCATGACAGTAAG
AGAATTATGCAGTGCTGCCATAACCATGAGTGATAACACTGCGGCCAACTTACTTCTGACAACGATCGGA
GGACCGAAGGAGCTAACCGCTTTTTTGCACAACATGGGGGATCATGTAACTCGCCTTGATCGTTGGGAAC
CGGAGCTGAATGAAGCCATACCAAACGACGAGCGTGACACCACGATGCCTGCAGCAATGGCAACAACGTT
GCGCAAACTATTAACTGGCGAACTACTTACTCTAGCTTCCCGGCAACAATTAATAGACTGGATGGAGGCG
GATAAAGTTGCAGGACCACTTCTGCGCTCGGCCCTTCCGGCTGGCTGGTTTATTGCTGATAAATCTGGAG
CCGGTGAGCGTGGCTCTCGCGGTATCATTGCAGCACTGGGGCCAGATGGTAAGCCCTCCCGTATCGTAGT
TATCTACACGACGGGGAGTCAGGCAACTATGGATGAACGAAATAGACAGATCGCTGAGATAGGTGCCTCA
CTGATTAAGCATTGGTAACTGTCAGACCAAGTTTACTCATATATACTTTAGATTGATTTAAAACTTCATT
TTTAATTTAAAAGGATCTAGGTGAAGATCCTTTTTGATAATCTCATGACCAAAATCCCTTAACGTGAGTT
TTCGTTCCACTGAGCGTCAGACCCCGTAGAAAAGATCAAAGGATCTTCTTGAGATCCTTTTTTTCTGCGC
GTAATCTGCTGCTTGCAAACAAAAAAACCACCGCTACCAGCGGTGGTTTGTTTGCCGGATCAAGAGCTAC
CAACTCTTTTTCCGAAGGTAACTGGCTTCAGCAGAGCGCAGATACCAAATACTGTCCTTCTAGTGTAGCC
GTAGTTAGGCCACCACTTCAAGAACTCTGTAGCACCGCCTACATACCTCGCTCTGCTAATCCTGTTACCA
GTGGCTGCTGCCAGTGGCGATAAGTCGTGTCTTACCGGGTTGGACTCAAGACGATAGTTACCGGATAAGG
CGCAGCGGTCGGGCTGAACGGGGGGTTCGTGCACACAGCCCAGCTTGGAGCGAACGACCTACACCGAACT
GAGATACCTACAGCGTGAGCTATGAGAAAGCGCCACGCTTCCCGAAGGGAGAAAGGCGGACAGGTATCCG
GTAAGCGGCAGGGTCGGAACAGGAGAGCGCACGAGGGAGCTTCCAGGGGGAAACGCCTGGTATCTTTATA
GTCCTGTCGGGTTTCGCCACCTCTGACTTGAGCGTCGATTTTTGTGATGCTCGTCAGGGGGGCGGAGCCT
ATGGAAAAACGCCAGCAACGCGGCCTTTTTACGGTTCCTGGCCTTTTGCTGGCCTTTTGCTCACATGTTC
TTTCCTGCGTTATCCCCTGATTCTGTGGATAACCGTATTACCGCCTTTGAGTGAGCTGATACCGCTCGCC
GCAGCCGAACGACCGAGCGCAGCGAGTCAGTGAGCGAGGAAGCGGAAGAGCGCCTGATGCGGTATTTTCT
CCTTACGCATCTGTGCGGTATTTCACACCGCAATGGTGCACTCT
Features (pLannotate 1.2.2; 19 found; start..end, strand, type, name):
    180..371     -  CDS            rop: Rop protein, which maintains plasmids at low copy number; rop
    388..768     +  CDS            YPB1_ECOLX: Protein predicted: Swiss-Prot protein existence level 4. From Escherichia coli.
    840..1131    -  CDS            TcR (fragment): tetracycline efflux protein; tet; confers resistance to tetracycline
   1146..1167    -  protein_bind   CAP binding site: CAP binding activates transcription in the presence of cAMP. E. coli catabolite activator protein
   1180..2262    -  CDS            lacI: lac repressor; lacI; The lac repressor binds to the lac operator to inhibit transcription in E. coli. This inhibition can be relieved by adding lactose or isopropyl-β-D-thiogalactopyranoside (IPTG).
   2263..2340    -  promoter       lacI promoter: lacI
   2348..2627    -  CDS            TcR (fragment): tetracycline efflux protein; tet; confers resistance to tetracycline
   2649..2667    +  promoter       T7 promoter: promoter for bacteriophage T7 RNA polymerase
   2668..2692    +  protein_bind   lac operator: The lac repressor binds to the lac operator to inhibit transcription in E. coli. This inhibition can be relieved by adding lactose or isopropyl-β-D-thiogalactopyranoside (IPTG). lac repressor encoded by lacI
   2777..3346    +  CDS            mlaC (fragment): MLAC_ECOLI - Also known as yrbC. Experimental evidence at protein level: Swiss-Prot protein existence level 1. Involved in a phospholipid transport pathway that maintains lipid asymmetry in the outer membrane by retrograde trafficking of phospholipids from the outer membrane to the inner membrane. May transfer phospholipid across the periplasmic space and deliver it to the MlaFEDB complex at the inner membrane. From Escherichia coli (strain K12).
   3372..3421    +  CDS            SET1 (fragment): solubility-enhancement tag derived from T7 phage gene 10B
   3429..3476    +  terminator     T7 terminator: transcription terminator for bacteriophage T7 RNA polymerase
   3513..3941    +  rep_origin     f1 ori (sequence partly withheld): f1 bacteriophage origin of replication; arrow indicates direction of (+) strand synthesis
   4043..4076    +  protein_bind   loxP: Cre-mediated recombination occurs in the 8-bp core sequence (GCATACAT). Cre recombinase
   4106..4124    +  misc_feature   MCS (fragment): pBluescript multiple cloning site
   4155..4259    +  promoter       AmpR promoter: bla
   4260..5120    +  CDS            AmpR: β-lactamase; bla; confers resistance to ampicillin, carbenicillin, and related antibiotics
   5291..5879    +  rep_origin     ori: high-copy-number ColE1/pMB1/pBR322/pUC origin of replication
   6065..78      -  misc_feature   bom (across the origin): basis of mobility region from pBR322
