[The description below was written by a language model from this plasmid's Addgene catalogue record and pLannotate feature annotations shown in this document.]
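Description:
pBEL2576 is a bacterial expression plasmid built on the pET21a backbone for producing and purifying a point mutant of the E. coli periplasmic lipid-binding protein MlaC. The sequenced record is about 6.1 kb. It is maintained in E. coli through a ColE1/pBR322-type origin accompanied by the rop gene and the bom mobility region, and it is selected with ampicillin via the bla β-lactamase gene under its own promoter. The catalogue lists it as high copy, although rop normally moderates copy number in pBR322-derived vectors. An f1 origin is also present. The automated annotation additionally flags tetracycline-resistance gene fragments, a loxP site and a short multiple cloning site fragment. These appear to be backbone remnants, and the record assigns them no function.

The payload is a T7 expression cassette: a T7 promoter followed by a lac operator, the MlaC coding region and a T7 terminator, with a plasmid-borne lacI gene supplying the repressor. Transcription therefore depends on T7 RNA polymerase in a suitable expression host and can be induced with IPTG. According to the catalogue, the insert encodes 6xHis-TEV-MlaC(Y164R): a hexahistidine tag for metal-affinity purification, a TEV protease cleavage site for tag removal, and MlaC with tyrosine 164 replaced by arginine. The feature table annotates only a fragment of mlaC and does not separately mark the tag or the protease site. MlaC is thought to shuttle phospholipids across the periplasm to the MlaFEDB inner-membrane complex in the pathway that maintains outer-membrane lipid asymmetry. The associated study probed protein–protein interactions in the Mla system, so the mutant was presumably made for that purpose, though the record does not state the specific effect of Y164R.
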