Addgene plasmid #195686: pBEL2576
Purpose: Expression/purification of 6xHis-TEV-MlaC(Y164R)
Depositing lab: Gira Bhabha & Damian Ekiert. Depositing organization: NYU Grossman School of Medicine. Publication: Protein-protein interactions in the Mla lipid transport system probed by computational structure prediction and deep mutational scanning. MacRae MR, Puvanendran D, Haase MAB, Coudray N, Kolich L, Lam C, Baek M, Bhabha G, Ekiert DC. J Biol Chem. 2023 Apr 24:104744. doi: 10.1016/j.jbc.2023.104744. PubMed 37100290.
Backbone
  Vector backbone: pET21a
  Vector type: Bacterial Expression
Growth in bacteria
  Bacterial resistance: Ampicillin, 100 μg/mL
  Growth temperature: 37°C
  Growth strain: DH5alpha
  Copy number: High Copy
Gene/Insert
  Gene/Insert name: MlaC
  Species: E. coli
  Mutation: 6xHis-TEV-MlaC(Y164R)
  Cloning method: Gibson Cloning
Terms and licenses: Academic/Nonprofit Terms; Industry Terms: Not Available to Industry
Depositor comments: Please visit https://www.biorxiv.org/content/10.1101/2022.12.09.519820v1 for bioRxiv preprint.
How to cite: pBEL2576 was a gift from Gira Bhabha & Damian Ekiert (Addgene plasmid # 195686 ; http://n2t.net/addgene:195686 ; RRID:Addgene_195686)
